Addgene plasmid #43408: II-GTTC
Depositing lab: Chad Cowan & Kiran Musunuru. Depositing organization: Harvard University. Publication: A TALEN Genome-Editing System for Generating Human Stem Cell-Based Disease Models. Ding Q, Lee YK, Schaefer EA, Peters DT, Veres A, Kim K, Kuperwasser N, Motola DL, Meissner TB, Hendriks WT, Trevisan M, Gupta RM, Moisan A, Banks E, Friesen M, Schinzel RT, Xia F, Tang A, Xia Y, Figueroa E, Wann A, Ahfeldt T, Daheron L, Zhang F, Rubin LL, Peng LF, Chung RT, Musunuru K, Cowan CA. Cell Stem Cell. 2012 Dec 12. pii: S1934-5909(12)00645-5. doi: 10.1016/j.stem.2012.11.011. PubMed 23246482.
Backbone
  Vector backbone: pCRII-TOPO
  Backbone manufacturer: Invitrogen
  Backbone size w/o insert (bp): 3973
  Vector type: Bacterial Cloning
Growth in bacteria
  Bacterial resistance: Ampicillin and Kanamycin, 100 & 50 μg/mL
  Growth temperature: 37°C
  Growth strain: Top10
  Copy number: High Copy
Gene/Insert
  Gene/Insert name: II-GTTC
  Species: Synthetic
  Insert size (bp): 426
  Cloning method: TOPO Cloning
  Sequencing primers: 5′ T7; 3′ M13-rev
Terms and licenses: Academic/Nonprofit Terms; Industry Terms: Not Available to Industry
How to cite: II-GTTC was a gift from Chad Cowan & Kiran Musunuru (Addgene plasmid # 43408 ; http://n2t.net/addgene:43408 ; RRID:Addgene_43408)
