[The description below was written by a language model from this plasmid's Addgene catalogue record.]
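Description:
II-GTTC is a bacterial cloning plasmid built on the commercial pCRII-TOPO backbone (about 4 kb without insert), carrying a 426 bp synthetic insert introduced by TOPO cloning. It is a high-copy plasmid maintained in E. coli and is selectable with both ampicillin and kanamycin, consistent with the dual resistance markers of this backbone. The insert sits between the T7 and M13-reverse priming sites that are listed for sequence verification. No feature table is available for this entry, so the exact layout of the backbone elements and the boundaries of the insert cannot be described beyond these catalogue fields.

The record does not explicitly describe what the insert encodes, but the plasmid was deposited in connection with a TALEN genome-editing system developed for generating human stem cell-based disease models. In that context, the name and insert size point to a pre-assembled block of TAL effector repeats. A length of 426 bp is roughly what four repeat units of about 34 codons each would occupy. "GTTC" would then indicate the four DNA bases the repeats are designed to recognise, and the "II" prefix would indicate the block's position in a longer array. This reading is an inference from the name and the associated system, not something stated in the record. As a storage and propagation vector with no mammalian expression elements listed, II-GTTC is best understood as one member of a library of modular parts. Such parts would be excised or amplified and joined with other blocks to assemble custom TALEN DNA-binding domains, and the plasmid is not itself a functional nuclease expression construct.
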