>Addgene plasmid #43408 | II-GTTC | depositor partial sequence | sequence record 58673 | II-GTTC sequence 426 bps
CGTCTCGCTTAACCCCAGAGCAGGTCGTGGCAATCGCGAGCAATAACGGCGGAAAACAGGCTTTGGAAAC
GGTGCAGAGGCTCCTTCCAGTGCTGTGCCAAGCGCACGGACTCACCCCAGAGCAGGTCGTGGCCATTGCC
TCGAATGGAGGGGGCAAACAGGCGTTGGAAACCGTACAACGATTGCTGCCGGTGCTGTGCCAAGCGCACG
GCCTCACCCCAGAGCAGGTCGTGGCCATTGCCTCGAATGGAGGGGGCAAACAGGCGTTGGAAACCGTACA
ACGATTGCTGCCGGTGCTGTGCCAAGCGCACGGATTAACCCCAGAGCAGGTCGTGGCGATCGCAAGCCAC
GACGGAGGAAAGCAAGCCTTGGAAACAGTACAGAGGCTGTTGCCTGTGCTGTGCCAAGCGCACGGGCTCA
GAGACG
