>Addgene plasmid #43408 | II-GTTC | addgene partial sequence | sequence record 60905 | M13-F20 5'-TGTAAAACGACGGCCAGT-3'
CTATAGGGCGAATTGGGCCCTCTAGATGCATGCTCGAGCGGCCGCCAGTGTGATGGATATCTGCAGAATT
CGCCCTTGCCGTCCTAGCGCGTCTCGCTTAACCCCAGAGCAGGTCGTGGCAATCGCGAGCAATAACGGCG
GAAAACAGGCTTTGGAAACGGTGCAGAGGCTCCTTCCAGTGCTGTGCCAAGCGCACGGACTCACCCCAGA
GCAGGTCGTGGCCATTGCCTCGAATGGAGGGGGCAAACAGGCGTTGGAAACCGTACAACGATTGCTGCCG
GTGCTGTGCCAAGCGCACGGCCTCACCCCAGAGCAGGTCGTGGCCATTGCCTCGAATGGAGGGGGCAAAC
AGGCGTTGGAAACCGTACAACGATTGCTGCCGGTGCTGTGCCAAGCGCACGGATTAACCCCAGAGCAGGT
CGTGGCGATCGCAAGCCACGACGGAGGAAAGCAAGCCTTGGAAACAGTACAGAGGCTGTTGCCTGTGCTG
TGCCAAGCGCACGGGCTCAGAGACGTGGGCACAGGAAAGAAGGGCGAATTCCAGCACACTGGCGGCCGTT
ACTAGTGGATCCGAGCTCGGTACCAAGCTTGATGCATAGCTTGAGTATTCTATAGTGTCACCTAAATAGC
TTGGCGTAATCATGGTCATAGCTGTTTCCTGTGTGAAATTGTTATCCGCTCACAATTCCACACAACATAC
GAGCCGGAAGCATAAAGTGTAAAGCCTGGGGTGCCTAATGAGTGAGCTAACTCACATTAATTGCGTTGCG
CTCACTGCCCGCTTTCCAGTCGGGAAACCTGTCGTGCCAGCTGCATTAATGAATCGGCCAACGCGCGGGG
AGAGGCGGTTTGCGTATTGGGCGCTCTTCCGCTTCCTCGCTCACTGACTCGCTGCGCTCGGTCGTTCGGC
TGCGGCGAGCGGTATCAGCTCACTCAAAGGCGGTAATACGGTTATCCACAGAATCAGGGGATAACGCAGG
AAAGAACATGT
